>Addgene plasmid #145405 | pGBW-m4046244 | depositor full sequence | sequence record 287582 | Full Sequence
GCGGCCGCCCCACACACCATAGCTTCAAAATGTTTCTACTCCTTTTTTACTCTTCCAGATTTTCTCGGAC
TCCGCGCATCGCCGTACCACTTCAAAACACCCAAGCACAGCATACTAAATTTCCCCTCTTTCTTCCTCTA
GGGTGTCGTTAATTACCCGTACTAAAGGTTTGGAAAAGAAAAAAGAGACCGCCTCGTTTCTTTTTCTTCG
TCGAAAAAGGCAATAAAAATTTTTATCACGTTTCTTTTTCTTGAAAATTTTTTTTTTTGATTTTTTTCTC
TTTCGATGACCTCCCATTGATATTTAAGTTAATAAACGGTCTTCAATTTCTCAAGTTTCAGTTTCATTTT
TCTTGTTCTATTACAACTTTTTTTACTTCTTGCTCATTAGAAAGAAAGCATAGCAATCTAATCTAAGTTT
TAATTACAAAATGTCCAAAATGTCAGACGTCAAGTGTACGTCGGTAGTTCTCCTGAGTGTTCTACAACAG
TTACGTGTGGAGAGCTCTTCCAAGCTTTGGGCACAATGCGTCCAATTGCACAATGATATTTTATTGGCCA
AAGATACAACCGAAGCTTTCGAAAAGATGGTTTCTTTGTTGTCTGTCTTGTTGTCTATGCAAGGTGCTGT
TGACATAAACAAGTTGTGTGAAGAAATGCTAGATAACAGAGCTACTTTACAACTCGTGCCGAGAGGTTCT
CACCATCATCACCATCATTAAACAGGCCCCTTTTCCTTTGTCGATATCATGTAATTAGTTATGTCACGCT
TACATTCACGCCCTCCTCCCACATCCGCTCTAACCGAAAAGGAAGGAGTTAGACAACCTGAAGTCTAGGT
CCCTATTTATTTTTTTTAATAGTTATGTTAGTATTAAGAACGTTATTTATATTTCAAATTTTTCTTTTTT
TTCTGTACAAAGCGGCCGCCGAACCACTAGTGCACTGCAGTACACGGTTTCCTTGAAATTTTTTTGATTC
GGTAATCTCCGAACAGAAGGAAGAACGAAGGAAGGAGCACAGACTTAGATTGGTATATATACGCATATGT
AGTGTTGAAGAAACATGAAATTGCCCAGTATTCTTAACCCAACTGCACAGAACAAAAACGTGCAGGAAAC
GAAGATAAATCATGTCGAAAGCTACATATAAGGAACGTGCTGCTACTCATCCTAGTCCTGTTGCTGCCAA
GCTATTTAATATCATGCACGAAAAGCAAACAAACTTGTGTGCTTCATTGGATGTTCGTACCACCAAGGAA
TTACTGGAGTTAGTTGAAGCATTAGGTCCCAAAATTTGTTTACTAAAAACACATGTGGATATCTTGACTG
ATTTTTCCATGGAGGGCACAGTTAAGCCGCTAAAGGCATTATCCGCCAAGTACAATTTTTTACTCTTCGA
GGACAGAAAATTTGCTGACATTGGTAATACAGTCAAATTGCAGTACTCTGCGGGTGTATACAGAATAGCA
GAATGGGCAGACATTACGAATGCACACGGTGTGGTGGGCCCAGGTATTGTTAGCGGTTTGAAGCAGGCGG
CAGAAGAAGTAACAAAGGAACCTAGAGGCCTTTTGATGTTAGCAGAATTGTCATGCAAGGGCTCCCTATC
TACTGGAGAATATACTAAGGGTACTGTTGACATTGCGAAGAGCGACAAAGATTTTGTTATCGGCTTTATT
GCTCAAAGAGACATGGGTGGAAGAGATGAAGGTTACGATTGGTTGATTATGACACCCGGTGTGGGTTTAG
ATGACAAGGGAGATGCATTGGGTCAACAGTATAGAACCGTGGATGATGTGGTTTCTACAGGATCTGACAT
TATTATTGTTGGAAGAGGACTATTTGCAAAGGGAAGGGATGCTAAGGTAGAGGGTGAACGTTACAGAAAA
GCAGGCTGGGAAGCATATTTGAGAAGATGCGGCCAGCAAAACTAAAAAACTGTATTATAAGTAAATGCAT
GTATACTAAACTCACAAATTAGAGCTTCAATTTAATTATATCAGTTATTACCCGAGTAACGAAGCATCTG
TGCTTCATTTTGTAGAACAAAAATGCAACGCGAGAGCGCTAATTTTTCAAACAAAGAATCTGAGCTGCAT
TTTTACAGAACAGAAATGCAACGCGAAAGCGCTATTTTACCAACGAAGAATCTGTGCTTCATTTTTGTAA
AACAAAAATGCAACGCGAGAGCGCTAATTTTTCAAACAAAGAATCTGAGCTGCATTTTTACAGAACAGAA
ATGCAACGCGAGAGCGCTATTTTACCAACAAAGAATCTATACTTCTTTTTTGTTCTACAAAAATGCATCC
CGAGAGCGCTATTTTTCTAACAAAGCATCTTAGATTACTTTTTTTCTCCTTTGTGCGCTCTATAATGCAG
TCTCTTGATAACTTTTTGCACTGTAGGTCCGTTAAGGTTAGAAGAAGGCTACTTTGGTGTCTATTTTCTC
TTCCATAAAAAAAGCCTGACTCCACTTCCCGCGTTTACTGATTACTAGCGAAGCTGCGGGTGCATTTTTT
CAAGATAAAGGCATCCCCGATTATATTCTATACCGATGTGGATTGCGCATACTTTGTGAACAGAAAGTGA
TAGCGTTGATGATTCTTCATTGGTCAGAAAATTATGAACGGTTTCTTCTATTTTGTCTCTATATACTACG
TATAGGAAATGTTTACATTTTCGTATTGTTTTCGATTCACTCTATGAATAGTTCTTACTACAATTTTTTT
GTCTAAAGAGTAATACTAGAGATAAACATAAAAAATGTAGAGGTCGAGTTTAGATGCAAGTTCAAGGAGC
GAAAGGTGGATGGGTAGGTTATATAGGGATATAGCACAGAGATATATAGCAAAGAGATACTTTTGAGCAA
TGTTTGTGGAAGCGGTATTCGCAATATTTTAGTAGCTCGTTACAGTCCGGTGCGTTTTTGGTTTTTTGAA
AGTGCGTCATCAGAGCGCTTTTGGTTTTCAAAAGCGCTCTGAAGTTCCTATACTTTCTAGCTAGAGAATA
GGAACTTCCCGAGCGGCCGCGTGTTACAAGCTTGACTCCAGCGTAACTGGACTGCAATCAACTCACTGGC
TCACCTTCACGGGTGGGCCTTTCTTCGGTAGAAAATCAAAGGATCTTCTTGAGATCCTTTTTTTCTGCGC
GTAATCTGCTGCTTGCAAACAAAAAAACCACCGCTACCAGCGGTGGTTTGTTTGCCGGATCAAGAGCTAC
CAACTCTTTTTCCGAGGTAACTGGCTTCAGCAGAGCGCAGATACCAAATACTGTTCTTCTAGTGTAGCCG
TAGTTAGGCCACCACTTCAAGAACTCTGTAGCACCGCCTACATACCTCGCTCTGCTAATCCTGTTACCAG
TGGCTGCTGCCAGTGGCGATAAGTCGTGTCTTACCGGGTTGGACTCAAGACGATAGTTACCGGATAAGGC
GCAGCGGTCGGGCTGAACGGGGGGTTCGTGCACACAGCCCAGCTTGGAGCGAACGACCTACACCGAACTG
AGATACCTACAGCGTGAGCTATGAGAAAGCGCCACGCTTCCCGAAGGGAGAAAGGCGGACAGGTATCCGG
TAAGCGGCAGGGTCGGAACAGGAGAGCGCACGAGGGAGCTTCCAGGGGTAAACGCCTGGTATCTTTATAG
TCCTGTCGGGTTTCGCCACCTCTGACTTGAGCATCGATTTTTGTGATGCTCGTCAGGGGGGCGGAGCCTA
TGGAAAAACGCCAGCAACGCAGAAAGGCCCACCCGAAGGTGAGCCAGGTGATTACATTTGGGCCCTCATC
AGAGGTTTTCACCGTCATCACCGAAACGCGCGAGGCAGCTGCGGTAAAGCTCATCAGCGTGGTCGTGAAG
CGATTCACAGATGTCTGCCTGTTCATCCGCGTCCAGCTCGTTGAGTTTCTCCAGAAGCGTTAATGTCTGG
CTTCTGATAAAGCGGGCCATGTTAAGGGCGGTTTTTTCCTGTTTGGTCACTTACCAATGCTTAATCAGTG
AGGCACCTATCTCAGCGATCTGTCTATTTCGTTCATCCATAGTTGCCTGACTCCCCGTCGTGTAGATAAC
TACGATGCGGGAGGGCTTACCATCTGGCCCCAGTGCTGCAATGATACCGCGAGACCCACGCTCACCGGCT
CCAGATTTATCAGCAATAAACCAGCCAGCCGGGAGGGCCGAGCGCAGAAGTGATCCTGCAACTTTATCCG
CCTCCATCCAGTCTATTAATTGTTGCCGGGAAGCTAGAGTAAGTAGTTCGCCAGTTAATAGTTTGCGCAA
CGTTGTTGCCATTGCTACAGGCATCGTGGTGTCACGCTCGTCGTTTGGTATGGCTTCATTCAGCTCCGGT
TCCCAACGATCAAGGCGAGTTACATGATCCCCCATGTTGTGCAAAAAAGCGGTTAGCTCCTTCGGTCCTC
CGATCGTTGCCAGAAGTAAGTTGGCCGCAGTGTTATCACTCATGGTTATGGCAGCACTGCATAATTCTCT
TACTGTCATGCCATCCGTGAGATGCTTTTCTGTGACTGGTGAGTACTCAACCAAGTCATTCTGAGAATAG
TGTATGCGGCGACCGAGTTGCTCTTGCCCGGCGTCAATACGGGATAATACCGCGCCACATAGCAGAACTT
TAAAAGTGCTCATCATTGGAAAACGTTCTTCGGGGCGTAAACTCTCAAGGATCTTACCGCTGTTGAGATC
CAGTTCGATGTAACCCACTCGTGCACCCAACTGATCTTCAGCATCTTTTACTTTCACCAGCGTTTCTGGG
TGAGCAAAAACAGGAAGGCAAAATGCCGCAAAAAAGGGAATAAGGGCGACACGGAAATGTTGAATACTCA
TTTTAGCTTCCTTAGCTCCTGAAAATCTCGATAACTCAAAAAATACGCCCGGTAGTGATCTTATTTCATT
ATGGTGAAAGTTGGAACCTCTTACGTGCCGATCAAGTCAAAAGCCTCCGGTCGGAGGCTTTTGACTTTCT
GCTATGGAGGTCAGGTATGATTTAAATGGTCAGTTAGA
Features (pLannotate 1.2.2; 12 found; start..end, strand, type, name):
     10..417     +  promoter       TEF1 promoter: S. cerevisiae TEF1; promoter for EF-1α
    747..919     +  terminator     CYC1 terminator (fragment): S. cerevisiae CYC1; transcription terminator for CYC1
    955..1131    +  promoter       URA3 promoter (fragment): S. cerevisiae URA3
   1132..1935    +  CDS            URA3: orotidine-5'-phosphate decarboxylase, required for uracil biosynthesis; S. cerevisiae URA3; yeast auxotrophic marker, counterselectable with 5-fluoroorotic acid (5-FOA)
   2018..3000    -  rep_origin     2μ ori: yeast 2μ plasmid origin of replication
   3078..3107    +  terminator     T3Te terminator: phage T3 early transcription terminator
   3129..3716    +  rep_origin     ori: high-copy-number ColE1/pMB1/pBR322/pUC origin of replication
   3728..3755    -  terminator     T7Te terminator: phage T7 early transcription terminator
   3779..3970    -  CDS            rop: Rop protein, which maintains plasmids at low copy number; rop
   3971..4831    -  CDS            AmpR: β-lactamase; bla; confers resistance to ampicillin, carbenicillin, and related antibiotics
   4832..4934    -  promoter       cat promoter: promoter of the E. coli cat gene encoding chloramphenicol acetyltransferase
   4935..4966    -  terminator     tonB terminator: bidirectional E. coli tonB-P14 transcription terminator
