[The description below was written by a language model from this plasmid's Addgene catalogue record and pLannotate feature annotations shown in this document.]
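Description:
pGBW-m4046244 is an episomal yeast expression plasmid built as an E. coli–Saccharomyces cerevisiae shuttle vector for producing the SARS-CoV-2 non-structural protein nsp7. In bacteria it replicates from a high-copy ColE1/pUC-type origin and is selected with ampicillin through a β-lactamase gene, which the annotation shows to be driven by a cat promoter. A rop coding sequence is annotated directly downstream of the resistance gene, although the catalogue lists the plasmid as high copy. Short phage and bacterial terminators (T3Te, T7Te, tonB) flank the origin and marker, presumably insulating these modules from read-through transcription. In yeast the plasmid is maintained at multiple copies by the 2μ origin and selected by uracil prototrophy through URA3 with its own promoter, a marker that can also be counterselected with 5-fluoroorotic acid.

The payload is a synthesized nsp7 open reading frame of about 250 bp, corresponding to the nsp7 cleavage product of the viral ORF1ab polyprotein and recoded for S. cerevisiae codon usage. It sits between the strong constitutive TEF1 promoter and a CYC1 terminator fragment. The feature table does not annotate the coding sequence itself, but the gap between these two elements is consistent with its position. According to the record, the backbone supplies a C-terminal thrombin-cleavable 6xHis tag, allowing metal-affinity purification followed by tag removal. The depositor notes that the insert was made by gene synthesis with a NotI site; the cloning method is otherwise not recorded. The construct is intended for constitutive expression of tagged nsp7 in budding yeast, for example for purification or functional studies of this coronavirus protein.
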