Addgene plasmid #145405: pGBW-m4046244
Purpose: Yeast Expression plasmid for SARS-CoV-2 nsp7
Depositing lab: Ginkgo Bioworks & Benjie Chen. Depositing organization: Ginkgo Bioworks.
Backbone
  Vector backbone: AmpR; 2u URA3
  Backbone size w/o insert (bp): 4078
  Vector type: Yeast Expression
  Selectable markers: URA3
Growth in bacteria
  Bacterial resistance: Ampicillin, 100 μg/mL
  Growth temperature: 37°C
  Growth strain: DH5alpha
  Copy number: High Copy
Gene/Insert
  Gene/Insert name: SARS-CoV-2 nsp7
  Species: S. cerevisiae (budding yeast); Severe acute respiratory syndrome coronavirus 2
  Insert size (bp): 248
  Mutation: Saccharomyces cerevisiae recode 1
  Entrez Gene: ORF1ab (a.k.a. GU280_gp01)
  Promoter: pTEF1
  Tag / fusion protein: Cleavable thrombin;6xHIS (C terminal on backbone)
  Cloning method: Unknown
Resource information
  A portion of this plasmid was derived from a plasmid made by: GinkgoBioworks
Depositor comments: NCBI Reference Sequence: YP_009725303.1. Created by gene synthesis with Not1 site.
How to cite: pGBW-m4046244 was a gift from Ginkgo Bioworks & Benjie Chen (Addgene plasmid # 145405 ; http://n2t.net/addgene:145405 ; RRID:Addgene_145405)
